Addgene plasmid #154566: pEPYC0CM0409
Purpose: Phytobricks Level 0 part
Depositing lab: Nicola Patron. Depositing organization: Earlham Institute. Publication: Rational design of minimal synthetic promoters for plants. Cai YM, Kallam K, Tidd H, Gendarini G, Salzman A, Patron NJ. Nucleic Acids Res. 2020 Aug 28. pii: 5897334. doi: 10.1093/nar/gkaa682. PubMed 32856047.
Backbone
  Vector backbone: pUAP1
  Vector type: Synthetic Biology
Growth in bacteria
  Bacterial resistance: Chloramphenicol, 25 μg/mL
  Growth temperature: 37°C
  Growth strain: NEB Stable
  Copy number: High Copy
Gene/Insert
  Gene/Insert name: MinSyn_103
  Species: Synthetic
  Cloning method: Restriction Enzyme; 5′ cloning site BpiI (destroyed during cloning); 3′ cloning site BpiI (destroyed during cloning)
Terms and licenses: Academic/Nonprofit Terms; Industry Terms: Not Available to Industry
Depositor comments: Please visit https://www.biorxiv.org/content/10.1101/2020.05.14.095406v1 for bioRxiv preprint.
How to cite: pEPYC0CM0409 was a gift from Nicola Patron (Addgene plasmid # 154566 ; http://n2t.net/addgene:154566 ; RRID:Addgene_154566)
