[The description below was written by a language model from this plasmid's Addgene catalogue record and the feature table of its GenBank file.]
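Description:
pEPYC0CM0409 is a small (2,214 bp) circular synthetic-biology plasmid that stores a single standardised DNA part, a Phytobricks Level 0 part, in the pUAP1 universal acceptor backbone. It is maintained in E. coli through a high-copy ColE1/pMB1/pUC-type origin of replication and selected with chloramphenicol through the cat gene encoding chloramphenicol acetyltransferase. The annotated map also shows three transcription terminators: a putative bacterial terminator and a his operon terminator lying on either side of an unannotated stretch between them, and a lambda t0 terminator next to the resistance cassette. Terminators of this kind generally insulate a cloned part from read-through transcription originating in the backbone.

The insert is MinSyn_103, a fully synthetic sequence. The associated publication concerns the rational design of minimal synthetic promoters for plants, so the part presumably belongs to that promoter series, but the record does not describe its composition, its cis-regulatory elements or its expression strength. The insert itself is not annotated in the feature table; its likely position is the gap between the two flanking terminators, though this is an inference from the map rather than something stated. The part was cloned using BpiI sites at both ends, and both sites were destroyed in the process, as is typical of Type IIS (Golden Gate) assembly. Level 0 Phytobrick parts are normally released from their carrier plasmid by a second Type IIS enzyme with standard fusion overhangs and combined with other parts, such as coding sequences and terminators, into plant transcription units. The record does not state the overhangs or the releasing enzyme for this part.
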