LOCUS       Exported 2214 bp ds-DNA circular SYN 13-MAY-2021
DEFINITION  Phytobricks Level 0 part.
ACCESSION   .
VERSION     .
KEYWORDS    pEPYC0CM0409
SOURCE      synthetic DNA construct
  ORGANISM  synthetic DNA construct
REFERENCE   1 (bases 1 to 2214)
  AUTHORS   Cai YM, Kallam K, Tidd H, Gendarini G, Salzman A, Patron NJ
  TITLE     Rational design of minimal synthetic promoters for plants.
  JOURNAL   Nucleic Acids Res. 2020 Aug 28. pii: 5897334. doi:
            10.1093/nar/gkaa682.
  PUBMED    32856047
REFERENCE   2 (bases 1 to 2214)
  AUTHORS   .
  TITLE     Direct Submission
  JOURNAL   Exported May 13, 2021 from SnapGene Server 1.1.58
            http://www.snapgene.com
FEATURES             Location/Qualifiers
     source          1..2214
                     /organism="synthetic DNA construct"
                     /mol_type="other DNA"
     primer_bind     438..457
                     /label=CAT-R
                     /note="Chloramphenicol resistance gene, reverse primer"
     primer_bind     685..703
                     /label=pBRforEco
                     /note="pBR322 vectors, upsteam of EcoRI site, forward
                     primer"
     terminator      707..750
                     /label=bacterial terminator
                     /note="putative bacterial transcription terminator"
     terminator      940..997
                     /label=his operon terminator
                     /note="This putative transcriptin terminator from the E.
                     coli his operon has a 2-bp deletion introduced during
                     synthesis. Its efficiency has not been determined."
     primer_bind     complement(1021..1038)
                     /label=L4440
                     /note="L4440 vector, forward primer"
     rep_origin      complement(1192..1780)
                     /direction=LEFT
                     /label=ori
                     /note="high-copy-number ColE1/pMB1/pBR322/pUC origin of
                     replication"
     primer_bind     complement(1272..1291)
                     /label=pBR322ori-F
                     /note="pBR322 origin, forward primer"
     terminator      1963..2057
                     /label=lambda t0 terminator
                     /note="transcription terminator from phage lambda"
     CDS             complement(2078..523)
                     /codon_start=1
                     /gene="cat"
                     /product="chloramphenicol acetyltransferase"
                     /label=CmR
                     /note="confers resistance to chloramphenicol"
                     /translation="MEKKITGYTTVDISQWHRKEHFEAFQSVAQCTYNQTVQLDITAFL
                     KTVKKNKHKFYPAFIHILARLMNAHPEFRMAMKDGELVIWDSVHPCYTVFHEQTETFSS
                     LWSEYHDDFRQFLHIYSQDVACYGENLAYFPKGFIENMFFVSANPWVSFTSFDLNVANM
                     DNFFAPVFTMGKYYTQGDKVLMPLAIQVHHAVCDGFHVGRMLNELQQYCDEWQGGA"
ORIGIN
        1 tgcccatggt gaaaacgggg gcgaagaagt tgtccatatt ggccacgttt aaatcaaaac
       61 tggtgaaact cacccaggga ttggctgaga cgaaaaacat attctcaata aaccctttag
      121 ggaaataggc caggttttca ccgtaacacg ccacatcttg cgaatatatg tgtagaaact
      181 gccggaaatc gtcgtggtat tcactccaga gcgatgaaaa cgtttcagtt tgctcatgga
      241 aaacggtgta acaagggtga acactatccc atatcaccag ctcaccgtct ttcattgcca
      301 tacgaaattc cggatgagca ttcatcaggc gggcaagaat gtgaataaag gccggataaa
      361 acttgtgctt atttttcttt acggtcttta aaaaggccgt aatatccagc tgaacggtct
      421 ggttataggt acattgagca actgactgaa atgcctcaaa atgttcttta cgatgccatt
      481 gggatatatc aacggtggta tatccagtga tttttttctc cattttagct tccttagctc
      541 ctgaaaatct cgataactca aaaaatacgc ccggtagtga tcttatttca ttatggtgaa
      601 agttggaacc tcttacgtgc ccgatcaact cgagtgccac ctgacgtcta agaaaccatt
      661 attatcatga cattaaccta taaaaatagg cgtatcacga ggcagaattt cagataaaaa
      721 aaatccttag ctttcgctaa ggatgatttc tggaattcgg tctcaggagg gaggcgtgtc
      781 gttttagtga ggagcaagtg gatgcccaat taggttgtct gcatgaagat aagataataa
      841 tgttgaagat aagagcaaga cctctacaaa ctatataagg ttttgctatt cattgaaagc
      901 agtagtgact gatttgtata tatactcgag accctgcagt ccggcaaaaa agggcaaggt
      961 gtcaccaccc tgcccttttt ctttaaaacc gaaaagatta cttcgcgtta tgcaggcttc
     1021 ctcgctcact gactcgctgc gctcggtcgt tcggctgcgg cgagcggtat cagctcactc
     1081 aaaggcggta atacggttat ccacagaatc aggggataac gcaggaaaga acatgtgagc
     1141 aaaaggccag caaaaggcca ggaaccgtaa aaaggccgcg ttgctggcgt ttttccacag
     1201 gctccgcccc cctgacgagc atcacaaaaa tcgacgctca agtcagaggt ggcgaaaccc
     1261 gacaggacta taaagatacc aggcgtttcc ccctggaagc tccctcgtgc gctctcctgt
     1321 tccgaccctg ccgcttaccg gatacctgtc cgcctttctc ccttcgggaa gcgtggcgct
     1381 ttctcatagc tcacgctgta ggtatctcag ttcggtgtag gtcgttcgct ccaagctggg
     1441 ctgtgtgcac gaaccccccg ttcagcccga ccgctgcgcc ttatccggta actatcgtct
     1501 tgagtccaac ccggtaagac acgacttatc gccactggca gcagccactg gtaacaggat
     1561 tagcagagcg aggtatgtag gcggtgctac agagttcttg aagtggtggc ctaactacgg
     1621 ctacactaga agaacagtat ttggtatctg cgctctgctg aagccagtta ccttcggaaa
     1681 aagagttggt agctcttgat ccggcaaaca aaccaccgct ggtagcggtg gtttttttgt
     1741 ttgcaagcag cagattacgc gcagaaaaaa aggatctcaa gaagatcctt tgatcttttc
     1801 tacggggtct gacgctcagt ggaacgaaaa ctcacgttaa gggattttgg tcatgagatt
     1861 atcaaaaagg atcttcacct agatcctttt aaattaaaaa tgaagtttta aatcaatcta
     1921 aagtatatat gagtaaactt ggtctgacag ctcgaggctt ggattctcac caataaaaaa
     1981 cgcccggcgg caaccgagcg ttctgaacaa atccagatgg agttctgagg tcattactgg
     2041 atctatcaac aggagtccaa gcgagctcga tatcaaatta cgccccgccc tgccactcat
     2101 cgcagtactg ttgtaattca ttaagcattc tgccgacatg gaagccatca caaacggcat
     2161 gatgaacctg aatcgccagc ggcatcagca ccttgtcgcc ttgcgtataa tatt
//
